Addgene plasmid #185430: LDB33
Purpose: Yeast expression of Nup1 N-terminal truncation (nup1-15 allele)
Depositing lab: Ken Belanger & Laura Davis. Depositing organization: Duke University. Publication: nup1 mutants exhibit pleiotropic defects in nuclear pore complex function. Bogerd AM, Hoffman JA, Amberg DC, Fink GR, Davis LI. J Cell Biol. 1994 Oct . 127(2):319-32. 10.1083/jcb.127.2.319 PubMed 7929578.
Backbone
  Vector backbone: pRS314
  Vector type: Yeast Expression
  Selectable markers: TRP1
Growth in bacteria
  Bacterial resistance: Ampicillin, 100 μg/mL
  Growth temperature: 37°C
  Growth strain: DH5alpha
  Copy number: High Copy
Gene/Insert
  Gene/Insert name: NUP1
  Species: S. cerevisiae (budding yeast)
  Mutation: Truncation of amino acids 3-191 from the N-term of Nup1
  Cloning method: Restriction Enzyme; 5′ cloning site unknown (unknown if destroyed)
Terms and licenses: Academic/Nonprofit Terms; Industry Terms: Not Available to Industry
How to cite: LDB33 was a gift from Ken Belanger & Laura Davis (Addgene plasmid # 185430 ; http://n2t.net/addgene:185430 ; RRID:Addgene_185430)
