[The description below was written by a language model from this plasmid's Addgene catalogue record and pLannotate feature annotations shown in this document.]
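Description:
LDB33 is a yeast–E. coli shuttle plasmid built on pRS314, a centromeric vector of the pBluescript-derived pRS series. In Saccharomyces cerevisiae it is maintained through a CEN6/ARS element, which gives stable, low-copy, chromosome-like segregation. It is selected by complementation of tryptophan auxotrophy with the TRP1 marker, expressed from its own promoter. In bacteria it replicates from a high-copy ColE1/pUC-type origin and confers ampicillin resistance through β-lactamase. The backbone also carries an f1 origin for single-stranded DNA production. Its multiple cloning site is flanked by T7 and T3 promoters and lies within the lacZα/lac promoter region, which the insert interrupts.

The insert is a roughly 5 kb segment of yeast genomic DNA spanning the NUP1 locus. The annotated NUP1 coding fragment is flanked by pieces of neighbouring genes: a partial KTR1 upstream, and the YOR097C-type open reading frame plus a partial RPS7A downstream. No heterologous yeast promoter is annotated. Expression therefore most likely depends on the native NUP1 upstream and downstream sequence carried in the fragment, although the record does not state this explicitly.

NUP1 encodes an FG-repeat nucleoporin of the nuclear pore complex. In this plasmid it carries the nup1-15 allele, a deletion of amino acids 3–191 that removes most of the N-terminal region. The 5′ cloning site is not recorded. The plasmid is used to express this truncated Nup1 in yeast, typically to test which domains of the protein are needed for nuclear pore function, nuclear transport and viability in nup1 mutant backgrounds.
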