Features (pLannotate 1.2.2; 23 found; start..end, strand, type, name):
    137..186     +  misc_feature   bom (fragment): basis of mobility region from pBR322
    324..471     +  promoter       TRP1 promoter: S. cerevisiae TRP1
    472..1146    +  CDS            TRP1: phosphoribosylanthranilate isomerase, required for tryptophan biosynthesis; S. cerevisiae TRP1; yeast auxotrophic marker
   1197..1248    +  misc_feature   bom (fragment): basis of mobility region from pBR322
   1276..1704    -  rep_origin     f1 ori (sequence partly withheld): f1 bacteriophage origin of replication; arrow indicates direction of (+) strand synthesis
   1708..1865    -  CDS            lacZα (fragment): LacZα fragment of β-galactosidase; lacZ fragment
   1868..1886    +  promoter       T7 promoter: promoter for bacteriophage T7 RNA polymerase
   1895..1936    +  misc_feature   MCS (fragment): pBluescript multiple cloning site
   1939..2319    -  CDS            KTR1 (fragment): KTR1_YEAST - Experimental evidence at protein level: Swiss-Prot protein existence level 1. Mannosyltransferase that transfers a mannose residue from GDP-mannose to a range of acceptors in vitro, forming an alpha-(1->2)- D-mannosyl-D-mannose linkage. From Saccharomyces cerevisiae (strain ATCC 204508 / S288c) (Baker's yeast).
   2969..5632    +  CDS            NUP1 (fragment): NUP1_YEAST - Experimental evidence at protein level: Swiss-Prot protein existence level 1. Functions as a component of the nuclear pore complex (NPC). NPC components, collectively referred to as nucleoporins (NUPs), can play the role of both NPC structural components and of docking or interaction partners for transiently associated nuclear transport factors. Active directional transport is assured by both, a Phe-Gly (FG) repeat affinity gradient for these transport factors across the NPC and a transport cofactor concentration gradient across the nuclear envelope (GSP1 and GSP2 GTPases associat
   6078..6602    +  CDS            YOR97_YEAST: Experimental evidence at protein level: Swiss-Prot protein existence level 1. From Saccharomyces cerevisiae (strain ATCC 204508 / S288c) (Baker's yeast).
   6818..7135    -  CDS            RPS7A (fragment): RS7A_YEAST - Also known as RPS30. Experimental evidence at protein level: Swiss-Prot protein existence level 1. Component of the ribosome, a large ribonucleoprotein complex responsible for the synthesis of proteins in the cell. The small ribosomal subunit (SSU) binds messenger RNAs (mRNAs) and translates the encoded message by selecting cognate aminoacyl-transfer RNA (tRNA) molecules. The large subunit (LSU) contains the ribosomal catalytic site termed the peptidyl transferase center (PTC), which catalyzes the formation of peptide bonds, thereby polymerizing the amino acids delivered by tRNAs
   7138..7159    +  misc_feature   MCS (fragment): pBluescript multiple cloning site
   7171..7189    -  promoter       T3 promoter: promoter for bacteriophage T3 RNA polymerase
   7234..7250    -  protein_bind   lac operator: The lac repressor binds to the lac operator to inhibit transcription in E. coli. This inhibition can be relieved by adding lactose or isopropyl-β-D-thiogalactopyranoside (IPTG). lac repressor encoded by lacI
   7258..7288    -  promoter       lac promoter: promoter for the E. coli lac operon
   7303..7324    -  protein_bind   CAP binding site: CAP binding activates transcription in the presence of cAMP. E. coli catabolite activator protein
   7337..7429    -  CDS            lacI (fragment): lac repressor; lacI; The lac repressor binds to the lac operator to inhibit transcription in E. coli. This inhibition can be relieved by adding lactose or isopropyl-β-D-thiogalactopyranoside (IPTG).
   7612..8200    -  rep_origin     ori: high-copy-number ColE1/pMB1/pBR322/pUC origin of replication
   8371..9231    -  CDS            AmpR: β-lactamase; bla; confers resistance to ampicillin, carbenicillin, and related antibiotics
   9232..9336    -  promoter       AmpR promoter: bla
   9373..9875    +  misc_feature   CEN/ARS: S. cerevisiae CEN6 centromere fused to an autonomously replicating sequence
   9943..35      +  CDS            rop (fragment) (across the origin): Rop protein, which maintains plasmids at low copy number; rop
>Addgene plasmid #185430 | LDB33 | addgene full sequence | sequence record 367484 | Addgene NGS Result
TCGCGCGTTTCGGTGATGACGGTGAAAACCTCTGACACATGCAGCTCCCGGAGACGGTCACAGCTTGTCT
GTAAGCGGATGCCGGGAGCAGACAAGCCCGTCAGGGCGCGTCAGCGGGTGTTGGCGGGTGTCGGGGCTGG
CTTAACTATGCGGCATCAGAGCAGATTGTACTGAGAGTGCACCATAGATCACGACATTACTATATATATA
ATATAGGAAGCATTTAATAGAACAGCATCGTAATATATGTGTACTTTGCAGTTATGACGCCAGATGGCAG
TAGTGGAAGATATTCTTTATTGAAAAATAGCTTGTCACCTTACGTACAATCTTGATCCGGAGCTTTTCTT
TTTTTGCCGATTAAGAATTAATTCGGTCGAAAAAAGAAAAGGAGAGGGCCAAGAGGGAGGGCATTGGTGA
CTATTGAGCACGTGAGTATACGTGATTAAGCACACAAAGGCAGCTTGGAGTATGTCTGTTATTAATTTCA
CAGGTAGTTCTGGTCCATTGGTGAAAGTTTGCGGCTTGCAGAGCACAGAGGCCGCAGAATGTGCTCTAGA
TTCCGATGCTGACTTGCTGGGTATTATATGTGTGCCCAATAGAAAGAGAACAATTGACCCGGTTATTGCA
AGGAAAATTTCAAGTCTTGTAAAAGCATATAAAAATAGTTCAGGCACTCCGAAATACTTGGTTGGCGTGT
TTCGTAATCAACCTAAGGAGGATGTTTTGGCTCTGGTCAATGATTACGGCATTGATATCGTCCAACTGCA
TGGAGATGAGTCGTGGCAAGAATACCAAGAGTTCCTCGGTTTGCCAGTTATTAAAAGACTCGTATTTCCA
AAAGACTGCAACATACTACTCAGTGCAGCTTCACAGAAACCTCATTCGTTTATTCCCTTGTTTGATTCAG
AAGCAGGTGGGACAGGTGAACTTTTGGATTGGAACTCGATTTCTGACTGGGTTGGAAGGCAAGAGAGCCC
CGAAAGCTTACATTTTATGTTAGCTGGTGGACTGACGCCAGAAAATGTTGGTGATGCGCTTAGATTAAAT
GGCGTTATTGGTGTTGATGTAAGCGGAGGTGTGGAGACAAATGGTGTAAAAGACTCTAACAAAATAGCAA
ATTTCGTCAAAAATGCTAAGAAATAGGTTATTACTGAGTAGTATTTATTTAAGTATTGTTTGTGCACTTG
CCGATCTATGCGGTGTGAAATACCGCACAGATGCGTAAGGAGAAAATACCGCATCAGGAAATTGTAAGCG
TTAATATTTTGTTAAAATTCGCGTTAAATTTTTGTTAAATCAGCTCATTTTTTAACCAATAGGCCGAAAT
CGGCAAAATCCCTTATAAATCAAAAGAATAGACCGAGATAGGGT
[37 nt withheld, positions 1375-1411]
AAAGAACGTGGACTCCAACGTCAAAGG
[49 nt withheld, positions 1439-1487]
T
[91 nt withheld, positions 1489-1579]
G
[124 nt withheld, positions 1581-1704]
CCATTCGCCATTCAGGCTGCGCAACTGTTGGGAAGGGCGATCGGTGCGGGCCTCTTCGCTATTACGCCAG
CTGGCGAAAGGGGGATGTGCTGCAAGGCGATTAAGTTGGGTAACGCCAGGGTTTTCCCAGTCACGACGTT
GTAAAACGACGGCCAGTGAATTGTAATACGACTCACTATAGGGCGAATTGGAGCTCCACCGCGGTGGCGG
CCGCTCTAGAACTAGTGGATCCAAGCTTATCGATTTCGAACCCGGGGTACCGAATTCATCAGTGAACTCT
TCATCATTCAAAAACACCCAATCATAGTTGAACTTGGAGTTAAATCTATCTTCCACGGATTTAATAGACT
CAGCCAACGAATATAGATCTCTATTACGCACTAGAGTGACAAAAGTGGCCTTTTCCCGAGGACCGGTATA
CTTTGGTAGTTCCACTTTCGAGTATTTATAGCCCGAGCCGGAAGATAGCACGGTACTGTACTTTGGGCTT
GGGGCAGAGCCTCTCGCATACTGAGCTCCATGAAAGAACACATACACAGTAAACACGGCGACCAGAAGAA
GTCCTAATTTTTTGTAAACAGGCTGCTTGCTAGCTGGGATCATAATCTTCGCCATTTTGGTTATTGACTC
TATCCCTTAAAAACTCTTCTGATGGAGTACTTTACTTCGATTGCTTAACGAAATCTTTGTGAGGAAAAAG
ATATCTCTTAAAATTAGAAAGTACAATAGTCTAGCGTATTATACTAAGAATCTGCAAAAAAGAAGCAAGA
AGGCACCACCTATTATAGACCTTTGACACGAAGTCTCTCTGGAGTGCTTTGGCCTACGTGTGCGGTACTC
GTTTACATGGGACAACCACGGTTTTTTTTTTGGTGTTACTGGAGGTATACAGTGCGTATATCCACTTGTA
CGACAAGAGATTTACACTACACCGCGTAAAGAAAACGCCGACACCAAATATAAGTCACGTGTATGCAAAG
CCTATTTTATGCCCTAATTTTCAAGCCCCGGTTTTTACGCCCTAGTTTTTATATTTAGGGTTTGTCGTTG
CACGTGATCAATGGTTCGTATTATGTGACATTGAAATGCTTTTTCATTTTAATTTTTTTCTTTGACGAAA
TTTCGTAATGTCAAGAAACACTTAAAGAAAATAAGTGATGAGGAACTCAATAAGGACACTACGTAGCGGT
GCAAATACGATAGGATATTAGCCTCGAAAGGGTTATAGGGACAGAGAGTGAGCGACAATTTTTAGTCATT
CATGTCTTCAGAAAATAGATCCAATAGAAAAAGGTTTCATAGTCAGTCAAAGGGGACCGTGTGGTCAGCA
AATTTTGAATATGATTTGTCAGAATATGACGCTATACAAAAAAAGGATAACAAGGATAAGGAAGGTAACG
CTGGCGGTGATCAGAAGACAAGCGAGAATAGAAATAATATTAAGAGTAGTATTTCAAATGGCAATCTGGC
TACAGGCCCTAACCTGACAAGCGAAATTGAAGACCTACGTGCAGACATCAACTCTAATAGGTTATCGAAT
CCTCAAAAAAATCTACTTTTAAAAGGACCAGCTTCCACAGTTGCAAAAACTGCCCCTATTCAGGAGAGCT
TTGTTCCCAATTCAGAGCGCTCTGGTACGCCTACGTTAAAGAAAAATATTGAGCCCAAAAAGGACAAAGA
AAGTATTGTTTTGCCCACCGTAGGTTTTGACTTTATCAAGGACAATGAGACTCCATCTAAGAAAACTTCT
CCTAAGGCAACTTCTTCTGCAGGTGCAGTCTTTAAATCGAGTGTAGAAATGGGAAAAACCGATAAGTCAA
CGAAAACTGCCGAGGCGCCTACCTTATCATTCAATTTTAGCCAAAAGGCTAATAAAACTAAGGCTGTCGA
CAATACTGTCCCTTCCACAACTTTATTCAATTTTGGTGGTAAATCAGATACCGTTACTTCTGCCAGTCAA
CCTTTTAAATTTGGAAAGACATCCGAAAAAAGTGAAAATCATACAGAATCAGACGCGCCTCCAAAATCAA
CTGCTCCAATATTTTCTTTTGGTAAACAAGAAGAGAATGGTGATGAAGGTGATGATGAAAATGAGCCCAA
AAGAAAAAGGCGTTTACCTGTTAGCGAGGATACAAACACCAAGCCTTTATTCGATTTCGGCAAGACCGGT
GATCAAAAGGAGACCAAAAAGGGAGAGTCAGAAAAGGACGCATCAGGGAAACCAAGCTTTGTCTTTGGTG
CAAGTGATAAGCAAGCTGAAGGTACACCATTATTTACATTCGGAAAAAAAGCTGATGTAACAAGCAATAT
TGACTCCTCTGCACAATTTACCTTTGGTAAAGCCGCCACCGCGAAAGAAACACACACCAAACCATCTGAG
ACACCTGCCACAATAGTCAAGAAGCCTACTTTTACTTTTGGGCAGTCAACAAGTGAAAATAAGATCTCTG
AGGGAAGTGCGAAACCTACATTCTCTTTCTCTAAGTCAGAGGAGGAACGTAAGAGTAGTCCAATTTCAAA
CGAAGCAGCTAAACCCTCGTTTTCGTTTCCGGGCAAGCCTGTTGATGTTCAAGCACCGACGGATGATAAG
ACTCTCAAGCCAACTTTTTCTTTTACTGAACCTGCTCAAAAAGATTCATCTGTTGTTTCGGAACCTAAAA
AGCCCTCCTTTACGTTTGCGTCTTCAAAAACCTCACAACCAAAGCCATTGTTTTCATTTGGTAAGTCAGA
TGCAGCTAAAGAACCACCAGGCTCTAACACCTCATTTTCTTTCACTAAACCTCCTGCTAATGAGACAGAT
AAAAGACCTACACCGCCATCTTTCACCTTTGGCGGTTCCACAACAAATAATACAACAACCACTAGCACAA
AACCATCTTTTAGTTTTGGGGCTCCCGAGTCGATGAAGTCGACAGCAAGTACAGCGGCAGCAAATACGGA
GAAGCTATCAAATGGCTTTTCCTTTACAAAGTTCAATCACAATAAAGAAAAGTCAAACTCTCCAACTTCT
TTCTTCGATGGTTCTGCTTCCTCAACGCCGATTCCTGTCTTGGGTAAGCCAACAGACGCTACTGGTAATA
CAACATCTAAATCTGCATTTTCATTCGGTACTGCTAACACCAATGGTACCAATGCCTCAGCAAACTCCAC
ATCATTCTCGTTTAACGCCCCTGCTACTGGTAACGGCACAACTACTACTTCCAATACCTCAGGAACCAAT
ATAGCGGGTACATTTAACGTAGGAAAACCGGATCAAAGTATCGCTAGTGGCAATACGAATGGAGCGGGCT
CGGCATTTGGCTTTTCGAGCTCAGGAACAGCAGCAACTGGTGCAGCTTCTAATCAATCTTCATTTAATTT
TGGAAACAATGGTGCAGGGGGTCTCAATCCTTTTACATCAGCAACTTCGTCAACTAATGCTAATGCTGGT
TTATTCAATAAACCTCCTTCCACGAATGCACAAAATGTCAATGTTCCCTCTGCTTTTAATTTTACGGGAA
ATAATTCAACGCCTGGTGGCGGCTCTGTATTTAATATGAACGGCAACACTAATGCTAATACGGTGTTTGC
CGGCTCTAATAACCAACCACATCAATCGCAAACCCCATCTTTCAATACAAACAGCTCATTCACGCCATCA
ACAGTTCCTAATATTAATTTTAGCGGATTGAATGGCGGAATTACTAATACCGCGACCAATGCATTAAGGC
CAAGTGATATATTTGGTGCGAATGCTGCCTCTGGTTCCAATTCAAACGTAACAAATCCATCATCCATTTT
TGGGGGGGCAGGTGGTGTGCCGACAACTTCTTTTGGGCAGCCGCAGTCAGCCCCTAATCAGATGGGGATG
GGAACAAATAATGGCATGAGCATGGGCGGTGGTGTTATGGCGAACAGAAAGATTGCAAGAATGAGGCACT
CTAAAAGGTAAATATCGGTTATGTAATTAGGTATTGTGTTGCTTTTCTGAAGGATATATATTCCTATATT
CCTTCAACTTATACACTGCATATGAAACTTCTTGAGAAGTTTTAAATAATTGGTCTTTTTTTTAATCGGG
TACAGGCGAGATAATGGATACCTGTTCTAGGGTAGGCAAATTTGGAGGCAAGAGCCCAAAATTGTTTTGT
TTTGACCTGGTTTCTCTCAGTTAACATATTATGAATAGCATCTTACAAATAATTTACGAGCGAAACTTTC
GATCTGCAAAGCGCTCCTTTTTTCTTTCCGAAAAAATACAGTAAAATAAGGTCTAGTACACAGCCTGATC
TACAATTAGTGTTCTTTTCTGTTTACTTCGATCAGCTGTTTAGCTTTGCCACTTTTCTAGTAGCTCCACA
CGCTGTGAAAGTAACGAGACATAGAAGTCACGGATGGATTTGAAAAGGGATTGGTTACGATGGAAAATTA
CAATAGGTAGTGGGCCTGGCAGTATTGTGCTGGATTTCCCATCATTTTTGGTAGGGTGCGTATTCACAAC
AATGATGGGGCCAATATTACAGAAGCTTATAGGTAAACTTTTGGTAGGTTTAATAACGGTATGCAAATTC
TTAGTTATTATTGGAAGCATTGTCTTCGTTATCGGAGTTGCATCAAAGAAATACACATATGACGATTTCA
AAGTAAGTATAAAAAGATCAGGAGAGCCAGGGGAATCACATGATATGAGGACTGAACCAAAAAGAACTGC
GAAAACGGCAACTGTTCCAATGGAGAAAGACGAGGGCGTAGGTTCTTATAATTATTTTGAAATACCTATA
ACGAAAGAAACATCTACAATTCCTTATATTAATTGTGATGGCACGAGCTCACTTAGAAAGCCACCCAACG
GTCCATCAAGCGTAGGCTTATCTAACTCCAACAGATACGAAAATTTTATAAACATGGCACGACATAAATA
AATGTTTGTATGGCAACCTGTCGATTTAGCGGCAATCATACGGCGGTGAAAAAGTATGTAACTATGCATA
GTTGTCATAAAATTTATTTGATTCAGATCTTTGCAAAAAGTATTTTTTTTGGAATTTGGAGTTTTTATTA
TCTTATTGTGCTATAAAATAAACAAAGTTGTTACTAACTAATAATAAAGATTTAGATATTATTATATTAA
CTAATGAGTTTCACTTGGAATTTCGAAAACAATTTGCTTACCAGTCAATTTGTTGTAAACAGCTTGGAAA
GATTCCAATTTGTAGTCGATTTGTTGGACATCCTTTGAGTCTAACAAAACCTTTTGGATCTTGTTACCAC
CAACCAAATATCTAACTCTCTTACCAACGATTTCAGTTGGGAAGACTAAGTCTTCCAAGATCTTGTCATG
AACAGCAGTCAAGGTTCTGGATCTTGGTCTCTTTTGGACTTGTCTAGATGTTCTAGATGGCTTTGGCAAG
ATTCTTCTTTCAGCCAAGAAGATGACATGACGGTCTTGGAATTCCTCGAGGGGGGGCCCGGTACCAGCTT
TTGTTCCCTTTAGTGAGGGTTAATTTCGAGCTTGGCGTAATCATGGTCATAGCTGTTTCCTGTGTGAAAT
TGTTATCCGCTCACAATTCCACACAACATACGAGCCGGAAGCATAAAGTGTAAAGCCTGGGGTGCCTAAT
GAGTGAGCTAACTCACATTAATTGCGTTGCGCTCACTGCCCGCTTTCCAGTCGGGAAACCTGTCGTGCCA
GCTGCATTAATGAATCGGCCAACGCGCGGGGAGAGGCGGTTTGCGTATTGGGCGCTCTTCCGCTTCCTCG
CTCACTGACTCGCTGCGCTCGGTCGTTCGGCTGCGGCGAGCGGTATCAGCTCACTCAAAGGCGGTAATAC
GGTTATCCACAGAATCAGGGGATAACGCAGGAAAGAACATGTGAGCAAAAGGCCAGCAAAAGGCCAGGAA
CCGTAAAAAGGCCGCGTTGCTGGCGTTTTTCCATAGGCTCCGCCCCCCTGACGAGCATCACAAAAATCGA
CGCTCAAGTCAGAGGTGGCGAAACCCGACAGGACTATAAAGATACCAGGCGTTTCCCCCTGGAAGCTCCC
TCGTGCGCTCTCCTGTTCCGACCCTGCCGCTTACCGGATACCTGTCCGCCTTTCTCCCTTCGGGAAGCGT
GGCGCTTTCTCATAGCTCACGCTGTAGGTATCTCAGTTCGGTGTAGGTCGTTCGCTCCAAGCTGGGCTGT
GTGCACGAACCCCCCGTTCAGCCCGACCGCTGCGCCTTATCCGGTAACTATCGTCTTGAGTCCAACCCGG
TAAGACACGACTTATCGCCACTGGCAGCAGCCACTGGTAACAGGATTAGCAGAGCGAGGTATGTAGGCGG
TGCTACAGAGTTCTTGAAGTGGTGGCCTAACTACGGCTACACTAGAAGAACAGTATTTGGTATCTGCGCT
CTGCTGAAGCCAGTTACCTTCGGAAAAAGAGTTGGTAGCTCTTGATCCGGCAAACAAACCACCGCTGGTA
GCGGTGGTTTTTTTGTTTGCAAGCAGCAGATTACGCGCAGAAAAAAAGGATCTCAAGAAGATCCTTTGAT
CTTTTCTACGGGGTCTGACGCTCAGTGGAACGAAAACTCACGTTAAGGGATTTTGGTCATGAGATTATCA
AAAAGGATCTTCACCTAGATCCTTTTAAATTAAAAATGAAGTTTTAAATCAATCTAAAGTATATATGAGT
AAACTTGGTCTGACAGTTACCAATGCTTAATCAGTGAGGCACCTATCTCAGCGATCTGTCTATTTCGTTC
ATCCATAGTTGCCTGACTCCCCGTCGTGTAGATAACTACGATACGGGAGGGCTTACCATCTGGCCCCAGT
GCTGCAATGATACCGCGAGACCCACGCTCACCGGCTCCAGATTTATCAGCAATAAACCAGCCAGCCGGAA
GGGCCGAGCGCAGAAGTGGTCCTGCAACTTTATCCGCCTCCATCCAGTCTATTAATTGTTGCCGGGAAGC
TAGAGTAAGTAGTTCGCCAGTTAATAGTTTGCGCAACGTTGTTGCCATTGCTACAGGCATCGTGGTGTCA
CGCTCGTCGTTTGGTATGGCTTCATTCAGCTCCGGTTCCCAACGATCAAGGCGAGTTACATGATCCCCCA
TGTTGTGCAAAAAAGCGGTTAGCTCCTTCGGTCCTCCGATCGTTGTCAGAAGTAAGTTGGCCGCAGTGTT
ATCACTCATGGTTATGGCAGCACTGCATAATTCTCTTACTGTCATGCCATCCGTAAGATGCTTTTCTGTG
ACTGGTGAGTACTCAACCAAGTCATTCTGAGAATAGTGTATGCGGCGACCGAGTTGCTCTTGCCCGGCGT
CAATACGGGATAATACCGCGCCACATAGCAGAACTTTAAAAGTGCTCATCATTGGAAAACGTTCTTCGGG
GCGAAAACTCTCAAGGATCTTACCGCTGTTGAGATCCAGTTCGATGTAACCCACTCGTGCACCCAACTGA
TCTTCAGCATCTTTTACTTTCACCAGCGTTTCTGGGTGAGCAAAAACAGGAAGGCAAAATGCCGCAAAAA
AGGGAATAAGGGCGACACGGAAATGTTGAATACTCATACTCTTCCTTTTTCAATATTATTGAAGCATTTA
TCAGGGTTATTGTCTCATGAGCGGATACATATTTGAATGTATTTAGAAAAATAAACAAATAGGGGTTCCG
CGCACATTTCCCCGAAAAGTGCCACCTGGGTCCTTTTCATCACGTGCTATAAAAATAATTATAATTTAAA
TTTTTTAATATAAATATATAAATTAAAAATAGAAAGTAAAAAAAGAAATTAAAGAAAAAATAGTTTTTGT
TTTCCGAAGATGTAAAAGACTCTAGGGGGATCGCCAACAAATACTACCTTTTATCTTGCTCTTCCTGCTC
TCAGGTATTAATGCCGAATTGTTTCATCTTGTCTGTGTAGAAGACCACACACGAAAATCCTGTGATTTTA
CATTTTACTTATCGTTAATCGAATGTATATCTATTTAATCTCTTTTCTTGTCTAATAAATATATATGTAA
AGTACGCTTTTTGTTGAAATTTTTTAAACCTTTGTTTATTTTTTTTTCTTCATTCCGTAACTCTTCTACC
TTCTTTATTTACTTTCTAAAATCCAAATACAAAACATAAAAATAAATAAACACAGAGTAAATTCCCAAAT
TATTCCATCATTAAAAGATACGAGGCGCGTGTAAGTTACAGGCAAGCGATCCGTCTAAGAAACCATTATT
ATCATGACATTAACCTATAAAAATAGGCGTATCACGAGGCCCTTTCGTC
